Addgene plasmid #98394: pSLIK TT 3xFLAG ID2 hygro
Purpose: Lentiviral vector for inducible expression of human ID2 with 3xFLAG N-terminal tag
Depositing lab: Kevin Janes. Depositing organization: University of Virginia. Publication: Tumor-Suppressor Inactivation of GDF11 Occurs by Precursor Sequestration in Triple-Negative Breast Cancer. Bajikar SS, Wang CC, Borten MA, Pereira EJ, Atkins KA, Janes KA. Dev Cell. 2017 Nov 20;43(4):418-435.e13. doi: 10.1016/j.devcel.2017.10.027. PubMed 29161592.
Backbone
  Vector backbone: pSLIK-hygro
  Backbone manufacturer: Addgene #25737
  Backbone size w/o insert (bp): 13286
  Total vector size (bp): 13123
  Vector type: Mammalian Expression, Lentiviral
  Selectable markers: Hygromycin
Growth in bacteria
  Bacterial resistance: Ampicillin, 100 μg/mL
  Growth temperature: 30°C
  Growth strain: NEB Stable
  Copy number: Unknown
Gene/Insert
  Gene/Insert name: ID2
  Species: H. sapiens (human)
  Insert size (bp): 402
  GenBank ID: NM_002166
  Entrez Gene: ID2 (a.k.a. GIG8, ID2A, ID2H, bHLHb26)
  Tag / fusion protein: 3xFLAG (N terminal on insert)
  Cloning method: Gateway Cloning
  Sequencing primers: 5′ CMV-F; 3′ hUBCpro-R
Terms and licenses: Academic/Nonprofit Terms; Industry Terms: Not Available to Industry
Depositor comments: Lentiviral mammalian expression plasmid for inducible expression of 3xFLAG ID2 with hygromycin selection; recombined from Addgene #98390 and Addgene #25737.
How to cite: pSLIK TT 3xFLAG ID2 hygro was a gift from Kevin Janes (Addgene plasmid # 98394 ; http://n2t.net/addgene:98394 ; RRID:Addgene_98394)
