[The description below was written by a language model from this plasmid's Addgene catalogue record and pLannotate feature annotations shown in this document.]
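Description:
pSLIK TT 3xFLAG ID2 hygro is an HIV-1-based lentiviral transfer plasmid of about 13.1 kb for doxycycline-inducible expression of human ID2 in mammalian cells. It was made by Gateway recombination of an entry clone into the pSLIK-hygro destination backbone, which leaves attB1 and attB2 sites flanking the inducible cassette. In bacteria it is maintained through a high-copy ColE1/pUC-type origin with ampicillin resistance. The backbone also contains an f1 origin and an SV40/EM7-driven bleomycin/Zeocin resistance cassette located outside the viral genome. A CMV enhancer/promoter fused to a truncated 5' LTR drives transcription of the packageable RNA. That RNA carries the Ψ packaging signal, a partial gag sequence, the RRE for Rev-dependent nuclear export, cPPT/CTS, a WPRE and a truncated 3' LTR followed by a bGH polyadenylation signal.

The payload is a single-vector Tet-On system. Between the att sites, a tight TRE promoter (seven tet operators upstream of a minimal CMV promoter) drives the 402 bp ID2 coding sequence with an N-terminal 3xFLAG tag for detection or immunoprecipitation. ID2 is a helix-loop-helix protein that lacks a DNA-binding basic region and inhibits bHLH transcription factors by heterodimerising with them. Downstream, the constitutive human ubiquitin C promoter expresses the reverse tetracycline transactivator rtTA3, which is linked through an EMCV IRES to a hygromycin resistance gene. Transduced cells can therefore be selected with hygromycin while producing the transactivator, and adding doxycycline then switches on the tagged ID2. The construct suits stable cell lines with controllable ID2 expression; the associated publication concerns triple-negative breast cancer.
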