Features (pLannotate 1.2.2; 42 found; start..end, strand, type, name):
    152..531     +  enhancer       CMV enhancer: human cytomegalovirus immediate early enhancer
    532..731     +  promoter       CMV promoter: human cytomegalovirus (CMV) immediate early promoter
    749..929     +  LTR            5' LTR (truncated): truncated 5' long terminal repeat (LTR) from HIV-1
    976..1101    +  misc_feature   HIV-1 Ψ: packaging signal of human immunodeficiency virus type 1
   1085..1448    +  CDS            HIV-1 gag (fragment): gag protein from human immunodeficiency virus 1; gag
   1594..1827    +  misc_feature   RRE: The Rev response element (RRE) of HIV-1 allows for Rev-dependent mRNA export from the nucleus to the cytoplasm.
   2204..2304    +  CDS            Rev (fragment): human immunodeficiency virus 1 (HIV-1) Rev protein; rev; enhances nuclear export of unspliced and incompletely spliced viral mRNAs
   2354..2471    +  misc_feature   cPPT/CTS: central polypurine tract and central termination sequence of HIV-1
   2528..2552    +  protein_bind   attB1: mutant version of attB; recombination site for the Gateway® BP reaction BP Clonase™
   2584..2898    +  promoter       tight TRE promoter: Tet-responsive promoter PTight, consisting of seven tet operator sequences followed by the minimal CMV promoter
   2907..2972    +  CDS            3xFLAG: three tandem FLAG® epitope tags, followed by an enterokinase cleavage site
   2979..3380    +  CDS            ID2: ID2_HUMAN - Also known as BHLHB26. Experimental evidence at protein level: Swiss-Prot protein existence level 1. Transcriptional regulator (lacking a basic DNA binding domain) which negatively regulates the basic helix-loop-helix (bHLH) transcription factors by forming heterodimers and inhibiting their DNA binding and transcriptional activity. Implicated in regulating a variety of cellular processes, including cellular growth, senescence, differentiation, apoptosis, angiogenesis, and neoplastic transformation. Inhibits skeletal muscle and cardiac myocyte differentiation. Regulates the circadia
   3419..3443    -  protein_bind   attB2: mutant version of attB; recombination site for the Gateway® BP reaction BP Clonase™
   3493..4704    +  promoter       UbC promoter: human ubiquitin C promoter
   4769..4821    +  misc_feature   MCS (fragment): multiple cloning site
   4829..5526    +  CDS            rtTA3 (fragment): reverse tetracycline transactivator 3 activates expression from Tet-responsive promoters in the presence of doxycycline
   5456..5566    +  CDS            VP48: 3 tandem repeats of the minimal activation domain of herpes simplex virus VP16 (Cheng et al., 2013)
   5723..6185    +  misc_feature   IRES: internal ribosome entry site (IRES) of the encephalomyocarditis virus (EMCV)
   6243..7263    +  CDS            HygR (fragment): aminoglycoside phosphotransferase from E. coli; aph(4)-Ia; confers resistance to hygromycin
   7281..7559    +  CDS            yokD (fragment): YOKD_BACSU - Experimental evidence at protein level: Swiss-Prot protein existence level 1. May contribute to antibiotic resistance. From Bacillus subtilis (strain 168).
   7589..7672    +  CDS            large T antigen (fragment): large T antigen from SV40 (simian virus 40)
   7706..7729    +  misc_feature   MCS (fragment): pBluescript multiple cloning site
   7729..8317    +  misc_feature   WPRE: woodchuck hepatitis virus posttranscriptional regulatory element
   8318..8337    +  misc_feature   MCS (fragment): pBluescript multiple cloning site
   8339..8839    +  CDS            nef (fragment): NEF_HV1LA - Experimental evidence at protein level: Swiss-Prot protein existence level 1. Extracellular Nef protein targets CD4(+) T-lymphocytes for apoptosis by interacting with CXCR4 surface receptors. From Human immunodeficiency virus type 1 group M subtype B (isolate Lai) (HIV-1).
   8846..9026    +  LTR            5' LTR (truncated): truncated 5' long terminal repeat (LTR) from HIV-1
   9058..9282    +  polyA_signal   bGH poly(A) signal: bovine growth hormone polyadenylation signal
   9286..9307    +  promoter       SV40 promoter (fragment): SV40 enhancer and early promoter
   9328..9756    +  rep_origin     f1 ori (sequence partly withheld): f1 bacteriophage origin of replication; arrow indicates direction of (+) strand synthesis
   9770..10099   +  promoter       SV40 promoter: SV40 enhancer and early promoter
  10147..10194   +  promoter       EM7 promoter: synthetic bacterial promoter&nbsp
  10213..10587   +  CDS            BleoR: antibiotic-binding protein; Sh ble from Streptoalloteichus hindustanus; confers resistance to bleomycin, phleomycin, and Zeocin™
  10597..10722   +  CDS            ble (fragment): BLE_KLEPN - Experimental evidence at protein level: Swiss-Prot protein existence level 1. Binding protein with a strong affinity to the bleomycin family of antibiotics. Binds to CL990; an antimitotic-antibiotic compound. From Klebsiella pneumoniae.
  10717..10838   +  polyA_signal   SV40 poly(A) signal: SV40 polyadenylation signal
  10909..10931   -  protein_bind   lac operator (fragment): The lac repressor binds to the lac operator to inhibit transcription in E. coli. This inhibition can be relieved by adding lactose or isopropyl-β-D-thiogalactopyranoside (IPTG). lac repressor encoded by lacI
  10935..10965   -  promoter       lac promoter: promoter for the E. coli lac operon
  10980..11001   -  protein_bind   CAP binding site: CAP binding activates transcription in the presence of cAMP. E. coli catabolite activator protein
  11014..11106   -  CDS            lacI (fragment): lac repressor; lacI; The lac repressor binds to the lac operator to inhibit transcription in E. coli. This inhibition can be relieved by adding lactose or isopropyl-β-D-thiogalactopyranoside (IPTG).
  11289..11877   -  rep_origin     ori: high-copy-number ColE1/pMB1/pBR322/pUC origin of replication
  12048..12908   -  CDS            AmpR: β-lactamase; bla; confers resistance to ampicillin, carbenicillin, and related antibiotics
  12909..13013   -  promoter       AmpR promoter: bla
  13072..13124   -  misc_feature   bom (fragment): basis of mobility region from pBR322
>Addgene plasmid #98394 | pSLIK TT 3xFLAG ID2 hygro | addgene full sequence | sequence record 183868 | Addgene NGS Result
CTCCCTGCTTGTGTGTTGGAGGTCGCTGAGTAGTGCGCGAGCAAAATTTAAGCTACAACAAGGCAAGGCT
TGACCGACAATTGCATGAAGAATCTGCTTAGGGTTAGGCGTTTTGCGCTGCTTCGCGATGTACGGGCCAG
ATATACGCGTTGACATTGATTATTGACTAGTTATTAATAGTAATCAATTACGGGGTCATTAGTTCATAGC
CCATATATGGAGTTCCGCGTTACATAACTTACGGTAAATGGCCCGCCTGGCTGACCGCCCAACGACCCCC
GCCCATTGACGTCAATAATGACGTATGTTCCCATAGTAACGCCAATAGGGACTTTCCATTGACGTCAATG
GGTGGAGTATTTACGGTAAACTGCCCACTTGGCAGTACATCAAGTGTATCATATGCCAAGTACGCCCCCT
ATTGACGTCAATGACGGTAAATGGCCCGCCTGGCATTATGCCCAGTACATGACCTTATGGGACTTTCCTA
CTTGGCAGTACATCTACGTATTAGTCATCGCTATTACCATGGTGATGCGGTTTTGGCAGTACATCAATGG
GCGTGGATAGCGGTTTGACTCACGGGGATTTCCAAGTCTCCACCCCATTGACGTCAATGGGAGTTTGTTT
TGGCACCAAAATCAACGGGACTTTCCAAAATGTCGTAACAACTCCGCCCCATTGACGCAAATGGGCGGTA
GGCGTGTACGGTGGGAGGTCTATATAAGCAGCGCGTTTTGCCTGTACTGGGTCTCTCTGGTTAGACCAGA
TCTGAGCCTGGGAGCTCTCTGGCTAACTAGGGAACCCACTGCTTAAGCCTCAATAAAGCTTGCCTTGAGT
GCTTCAAGTAGTGTGTGCCCGTCTGTTGTGTGACTCTGGTAACTAGAGATCCCTCAGACCCTTTTAGTCA
GTGTGGAAAATCTCTAGCAGTGGCGCCCGAACAGGGACTTGAAAGCGAAAGGGAAACCAGAGGAGCTCTC
TCGACGCAGGACTCGGCTTGCTGAAGCGCGCACGGCAAGAGGCGAGGGGCGGCGACTGGTGAGTACGCCA
AAAATTTTGACTAGCGGAGGCTAGAAGGAGAGAGATGGGTGCGAGAGCGTCAGTATTAAGCGGGGGAGAA
TTAGATCGCGATGGGAAAAAATTCGGTTAAGGCCAGGGGGAAAGAAAAAATATAAATTAAAACATATAGT
ATGGGCAAGCAGGGAGCTAGAACGATTCGCAGTTAATCCTGGCCTGTTAGAAACATCAGAAGGCTGTAGA
CAAATACTGGGACAGCTACAACCATCCCTTCAGACAGGATCAGAAGAACTTAGATCATTATATAATACAG
TAGCAACCCTCTATTGTGTGCATCAAAGGATAGAGATAAAAGACACCAAGGAAGCTTTAGACAAGATAGA
GGAAGAGCAAAACAAAAGTAAGACCACCGCACAGCAAGCGGCCGCTGATCTTCAGACCTGGAGGAGGAGA
TATGAGGGACAATTGGAGAAGTGAATTATATAAATATAAAGTAGTAAAAATTGAACCATTAGGAGTAGCA
CCCACCAAGGCAAAGAGAAGAGTGGTGCAGAGAGAAAAAAGAGCAGTGGGAATAGGAGCTTTGTTCCTTG
GGTTCTTGGGAGCAGCAGGAAGCACTATGGGCGCAGCGTCAATGACGCTGACGGTACAGGCCAGACAATT
ATTGTCTGGTATAGTGCAGCAGCAGAACAATTTGCTGAGGGCTATTGAGGCGCAACAGCATCTGTTGCAA
CTCACAGTCTGGGGCATCAAGCAGCTCCAGGCAAGAATCCTGGCTGTGGAAAGATACCTAAAGGATCAAC
AGCTCCTGGGGATTTGGGGTTGCTCTGGAAAACTCATTTGCACCACTGCTGTGCCTTGGAATGCTAGTTG
GAGTAATAAATCTCTGGAACAGATTTGGAATCACACGACCTGGATGGAGTGGGACAGAGAAATTAACAAT
TACACAAGCTTAATACACTCCTTAATTGAAGAATCGCAAAACCAGCAAGAAAAGAATGAACAAGAATTAT
TGGAATTAGATAAATGGGCAAGTTTGTGGAATTGGTTTAACATAACAAATTGGCTGTGGTATATAAAATT
ATTCATAATGATAGTAGGAGGCTTGGTAGGTTTAAGAATAGTTTTTGCTGTACTTTCTATAGTGAATAGA
GTTAGGCAGGGATATTCACCATTATCGTTTCAGACCCACCTCCCAACCCCGAGGGGACCCGACAGGCCCG
AAGGAATAGAAGAAGAAGGTGGAGAGAGAGACAGAGACAGATCCATTCGATTAGTGAACGGATCGGCACT
GCGTGCGCCAATTCTGCAGACAAATGGCAGTATTCATCCACAATTTTAAAAGAAAAGGGGGGATTGGGGG
GTACAGTGCAGGGGAAAGAATAGTAGACATAATAGCAACAGACATACAAACTAAAGAATTACAAAAACAA
ATTACAAAAATTCAAAATTTTCGGGTTTATTACAGGGACAGCAGAGATCCAGTTTGGTTAATTCTAGACA
GTTATCAACAAGTTTGTACAAAAAAGCAGGCTTTAAAGGAACCAATTCAGTCGACTGGATCCCGAGTTTA
CTCCCTATCAGTGATAGAGAACGTATGTCGAGTTTACTCCCTATCAGTGATAGAGAACGATGTCGAGTTT
ACTCCCTATCAGTGATAGAGAACGTATGTCGAGTTTACTCCCTATCAGTGATAGAGAACGTATGTCGAGT
TTACTCCCTATCAGTGATAGAGAACGTATGTCGAGTTTATCCCTATCAGTGATAGAGAACGTATGTCGAG
TTTACTCCCTATCAGTGATAGAGAACGTATGTCGAGGTAGGCGTGTACGGTGGGAGGCCTATATAAGCAG
AGCTCGTTTAGTGAACCGTCAGATCGCCACTAGATGGACTACAAAGACCATGACGGTGATTATAAAGATC
ATGACATCGATTACAAGGATGACGATGACAAGACTAGTATGAAAGCCTTCAGTCCCGTGAGGTCCGTTAG
GAAAAACAGCCTGTCGGACCACAGCCTGGGCATCTCCCGGAGCAAAACCCCTGTGGACGACCCGATGAGC
CTGCTATACAACATGAACGACTGCTACTCCAAGCTCAAGGAGCTGGTGCCCAGCATCCCCCAGAACAAGA
AGGTGAGCAAGATGGAAATCCTGCAGCACGTCATCGACTACATCTTGGACCTGCAGATCGCCCTGGACTC
GCATCCCACTATTGTCAGCCTGCATCACCAGAGACCCGGGCAGAACCAGGCGTCCAGGACGCCGCTGACC
ACCCTCAACACGGATATCAGCATCCTGTCCTTGCAGGCTTCTGAATTCCCTTCTGAGTTAATGTCAAATG
ACAGCAAAGCACTGTGTGGCTGACAATTGGAAGACTAATGCGTTTTCGAGATATCTAGACCCAGCTTTCT
TGTACAAAGTGGTTGATAACATCTCGAGCCATAAAGATGGTTAATTAACCCACCCAAGATCTGGCCTCCG
CGCCGGGTTTTGGCGCCTCCCGCGGGCGCCCCCCTCCTCACGGCGAGCGCTGCCACGTCAGACGAAGGGC
GCAGCGAGCGTCCTGATCCTTCCGCCCGGACGCTCAGGACAGCGGCCCGCTGCTCATAAGACTCGGCCTT
AGAACCCCAGTATCAGCAGAAGGACATTTTAGGACGGGACTTGGGTGACTCTAGGGCACTGGTTTTCTTT
CCAGAGAGCGGAACAGGCGAGGAAAAGTAGTCCCTTCTCGGCGATTCTGCGGAGGGATCTCCGTGGGGCG
GTGAACGCCGATGATTATATAAGGACGCGCCGGGTGTGGCACAGCTAGTTCCGTCGCAGCCGGGATTTGG
GTCGCGGTTCTTGTTTGTGGATCGCTGTGATCGTCACTTGGTGAGTAGCGGGCTGCTGGGCTGGCCGGGG
CTTTCGTGGCCGCCGGGCCGCTCGGTGGGACGGAAGCGTGTGGAGAGACCGCCAAGGGCTGTAGTCTGGG
TCCGCGAGCAAGGTTGCCCTGAACTGGGGGTTGGGGGGAGCGCAGCAAAATGGCGGCTGTTCCCGAGTCT
TGAATGGAAGACGCTTGTGAGGCGGGCTGTGAGGTCGTTGAAACAAGGTGGGGGGCATGGTGGGCGGCAA
GAACCCAAGGTCTTGAGGCCTTCGCTAATGCGGGAAAGCTCTTATTCGGGTGAGATGGGCTGGGGCACCA
TCTGGGGACCCTGACGTGAAGTTTGTCACTGACTGGAGAACTCGGTTTGTCGTCTGTTGCGGGGGCGGCA
GTTATGGCGGTGCCGTTGGGCAGTGCACCCGTACCTTTGGGAGCGCGCGCCCTCGTCGTGTCGTGACGTC
ACCCGTTCTGTTGGCTTATAATGCAGGGTGGGGCCACCTGCCGGTAGGTGTGCGGTAGGCTTTTCTCCGT
CGCAGGACGCAGGGTTCGGGCCTAGGGTAGGCTCTCCTGAATCGACAGGCGCCGGACCTCTGGTGAGGGG
AGGGATAAGTGAGGCGTCAGTTTCTTTGGTCGGTTTTATGTACCTATCTTCTTAAGTAGCTGAAGCTCCG
GTTTTGAACTATGCGCTCGGGGTTGGCGAGTGTGTTTTGTGAAGTTTTTTAGGCACCTTTTGAAATGTAA
TCATTTGGGTCAATATGTAATTTTCAGTGTTAGACTAGTAAATTGTCCGCTAAATTCTGGCCGTTTTTGG
CTTTTTTGTTAGACGAAGCTTGGTACCGAGCTCGGATCTCCACCCCGTACCGGTCCTGCAGGATTTAAAT
GGCGCGCCGCTAGCGCTACCGGACTCAGATCTCGAGCTCAAGCTTCGAATTCTGCAGTCGAATTCACCAT
GTCTAGACTGGACAAGAGCAAAGTCATAAACGGAGCTCTGGAATTACTCAATGGTGTCGGTATCGAAGGC
CTGACGACAAGGAAACTCGCTCAAAAGCTGGGAGTTGAGCAGCCTACCCTGTACTGGCACGTGAAGAACA
AGCGGGCCCTGCTCGATGCCCTGCCAATCGAGATGCTGGACAGGCATCATACCCACTTCTGCCCCCTGGA
AGGCGAGTCATGGCAAGACTTTCTGCGGAACAACGCCAAGTCATACCGCTGTGCTCTCCTCTCACATCGC
GACGGGGCTAAAGTGCATCTCGGCACCCGCCCAACAGAGAAACAGTACGAAACCCTGGAAAATCAGCTCG
CGTTCCTGTGTCAGCAAGGCTTCTCCCTGGAGAACGCACTGTACGCTCTGTCCGCCGTGGGCCACTTTAC
ACTGGGCTGCGTATTGGAGGAACAGGAGCATCAAGTAGCAAAAGAGGAAAGAGAGACACCTACCACCGAT
TCTATGCCCCCACTTCTGAGACAAGCAATTGAGCTGTTCGACCGGCAGGGAGCCGAACCTGCCTTCCTTT
TCGGCCTGGAACTAATCATATGTGGCCTGGAGAAACAGCTAAAGTGCGAAAGCGGCGGGCCGACCGACGC
CCTTGACGATTTTGACTTAGACATGCTCCCAGCCGATGCCCTTGACGACTTTGACCTTGATATGCTGCCT
GCTGACGCTCTTGACGATTTTGACCTTGACATGCTCCCCGGGTAACTAAGTAAGGATCCGCGGCCGCACT
AGAGGAATTCCGCCCCTCTCCCCCCCCCCCCCTAACGTTACTGGCCGAAGCCGCTTGGAATAAGGCCGGT
GTGCGTTTGTCTATATGTTATTTTCCACCATATTGCCGTCTTTTGGCAATGTGAGGGCCCGGAAACCTGG
CCCTGTCTTCTTGACGAGCATTCCTAGGGGTCTTTCCCCTCTCGCCAAAGGAATGCAAGGTCTGTTGAAT
GTCGTGAAGGAAGCAGTTCCTCTGGAAGCTTCTTGAAGACAAACAACGTCTGTAGCGACCCTTTGCAGGC
AGCGGAACCCCCCACCTGGCGACAGGTGCCTCTGCGGCCAAAAGCCACGTGTATAAGATACACCTGCAAA
GGCGGCACAACCCCAGTGCCACGTTGTGAGTTGGATAGTTGTGGAAAGAGTCAAATGGCTCTCCTCAAGC
GTATTCAACAAGGGGCTGAAGGATGCCCAGAAGGTACCCCATTGTATGGGATCTGATCTGGGGCCTCGGT
GCACATGCTTTACATGTGTTTAGTCGAGGTTAAAAAAACGTCTAGGCCCCCCGAACCACGGGGACGTGGT
TTTCCTTTGAAAAACACGATGATAAGCTTACCGGTACGCGTGATAGCTTGCCACAACCCGTACCAAAGAT
GGATAGATCCGGAAAGCCTGAACTCACCGCGACGTCTGTCGAGAAGTTTCTGATCGAAAAGTTCGACAGC
GTCTCCGACCTGATGCAGCTCTCGGAGGGCGAAGAATCTCGTGCTTTCAGCTTCGATGTAGGAGGGCGTG
GATATGTCCTGCGGGTAAATAGCTGCGCCGATGGTTTCTACAAAGATCGTTATGTTTATCGGCACTTTGC
ATCGGCCGCGCTCCCGATTCCGGAAGTGCTTGACATTGGGGAATTCAGCGAGAGCCTGACCTATTGCATC
TCCCGCCGTGCACAGGGTGTCACGTTGCAAGACCTGCCTGAAACCGAACTGCCCGCTGTTCTGCAGCCGG
TCGCGGAGGCCATGGATGCGATCGCTGCGGCCGATCTTAGCCAGACGAGCGGGTTCGGCCCATTCGGACC
GCAAGGAATCGGTCAATACACTACATGGCGTGATTTCATATGCGCGATTGCTGATCCCCATGTGTATCAC
TGGCAAACTGTGATGGACGACACCGTCAGTGCGTCCGTCGCGCAGGCTCTCGATGAGCTGATGCTTTGGG
CCGAGGACTGCCCCGAAGTCCGGCACCTCGTGCACGCGGATTTCGGCTCCAACAATGTCCTGACGGACAA
TGGCCGCATAACAGCGGTCATTGACTGGAGCGAGGCGATGTTCGGGGATTCCCAATACGAGGTCGCCAAC
ATCTTCTTCTGGAGGCCGTGGTTGGCTTGTATGGAGCAGCAGACGCGCTACTTCGAGCGGAGGCATCCGG
AGCTTGCAGGATCGCCGCGGCTCCGGGCGTATATGCTCCGCATTGGTCTTGACCAACTCTATCAGAGCTT
GGTTGACGGCAATTTCGATGATGCAGCTTGGGCGCAGGGTCGATGCGACGCAATCGTCCGATCCGGAGCC
GGGACTGTCGGGCGTACACAAATCGCCCGCAGAAGCGCGGCCGTCTGGACCGATGGCTGTGTAGAAGTAC
TCGCCGATAGTGGAAACCGACGCCCCAGCACTCGTCCGAGGGCAAAGGAATAGAGTAGATGCCGACCGAA
CAAGAGCTGATTTCGAGAACGCCTCAGCCAGCAACTCGCGCGAGCCTAGCAAGGCAAATGCGAGAGAACG
GCCTTACGCTTGGTGGCACAGTTCTCGTCCACAGTTCGCTAAGCTCGCTCGGCTGGGTCGCGGGAGGGCC
GGTCGCAGTGATTCAGGCCCTTCTGGATTGTGTTGGTCCCCAGGGCACGATTGTCATGCCCACGCACTCG
GGTGATCTGACTGATCCCGCAGATTGGAGATCGCCGCCCGTGCCTGCCGATTGGGTGCAGATCTCTAGAT
CTGTACAAGTAAAGCGGCCGCGACTCTAGATCATAATCAGCCATACCACATTTGTAGAGGTTTTACTTGC
TTTAAAAAACCTCCCACACCTCCCCCTGAACCTGAAACATAAAATGAATGCAATTGTTGTTGTTTAGTCC
CTCCCAATTCGATATCAAGCTTATCGATAATCAACCTCTGGATTACAAAATTTGTGAAAGATTGACTGGT
ATTCTTAACTATGTTGCTCCTTTTACGCTATGTGGATACGCTGCTTTAATGCCTTTGTATCATGCTATTG
CTTCCCGTATGGCTTTCATTTTCTCCTCCTTGTATAAATCCTGGTTGCTGTCTCTTTATGAGGAGTTGTG
GCCCGTTGTCAGGCAACGTGGCGTGGTGTGCACTGTGTTTGCTGACGCAACCCCCACTGGTTGGGGCATT
GCCACCACCTGTCAGCTCCTTTCCGGGACTTTCGCTTTCCCCCTCCCTATTGCCACGGCGGAACTCATCG
CCGCCTGCCTTGCCCGCTGCTGGACAGGGGCTCGGCTGTTGGGCACTGACAATTCCGTGGTGTTGTCGGG
GAAATCATCGTCCTTTCCTTGGCTGCTCGCCTGTGTTGCCACCTGGATTCTGCGCGGGACGTCCTTCTGC
TACGTCCCTTCGGCCCTCAATCCAGCGGACCTTCCTTCCCGCGGCCTGCTGCCGGCTCTGCGGCCTCTTC
CGCGTCTTCGCCTTCGCCCTCAGACGAGTCGGATCTCCCTTTGGGCCGCCTCCCCGCATCGATACCGTCG
ACCTCGATCGAGACCTAGAAAAACATGGAGCAATCACAAGTAGCAATACAGCAGCTACCAATGCTGATTG
TGCCTGGCTAGAAGCACAAGAGGAGGAGGAGGTGGGTTTTCCAGTCACACCTCAGGTACCTTTAAGACCA
ATGACTTACAAGGCAGCTGTAGATCTTAGCCACTTTTTAAAAGAAAAGGGGGGACTGGAAGGGCTAATTC
ACTCCCAACGAAGACAAGATATCCTTGATCTGTGGATCTACCACACACAAGGCTACTTCCCTGATTGGCA
GAACTACACACCAGGGCCAGGGATCAGATATCCACTGACCTTTGGATGGTGCTACAAGCTAGTACCAGTT
GAGCAAGAGAAGGTAGAAGAAGCCAATGAAGGAGAGAACACCCGCTTGTTACACCCTGTGAGCCTGCATG
GGATGGATGACCCGGAGAGAGAAGTATTAGAGTGGAGGTTTGACAGCCGCCTAGCATTTCATCACATGGC
CCGAGAGCTGCATCCGGACTGTACTGGGTCTCTCTGGTTAGACCAGATCTGAGCCTGGGAGCTCTCTGGC
TAACTAGGGAACCCACTGCTTAAGCCTCAATAAAGCTTGCCTTGAGTGCTTCAAGTAGTGTGTGCCCGTC
TGTTGTGTGACTCTGGTAACTAGAGATCCCTCAGACCCTTTTAGTCAGTGTGGAAAATCTCTAGCAGGGC
CCGTTTAAACCCGCTGATCAGCCTCGACTGTGCCTTCTAGTTGCCAGCCATCTGTTGTTTGCCCCTCCCC
CGTGCCTTCCTTGACCCTGGAAGGTGCCACTCCCACTGTCCTTTCCTAATAAAATGAGGAAATTGCATCG
CATTGTCTGAGTAGGTGTCATTCTATTCTGGGGGGTGGGGTGGGGCAGGACAGCAAGGGGGAGGATTGGG
AAGACAATAGCAGGCATGCTGGGGATGCGGTGGGCTCTATGGCTTCTGAGGCGGAAAGAACCAGCTGGGG
CTCTAGGGGGTATCCCC
[124 nt withheld, positions 9328-9451]
C
[91 nt withheld, positions 9453-9543]
A
[49 nt withheld, positions 9545-9593]
CCTTTGACGTTGGAGTCCACGTTCTTT
[37 nt withheld, positions 9621-9657]
ACCCTATCTCGGTCTATTCTTTTGATTTATAAGGGATTTTGCCGATTTCGGCCTATTGGTTAAAAAATGA
GCTGATTTAACAAAAATTTAACGCGAATTAATTCTGTGGAATGTGTGTCAGTTAGGGTGTGGAAAGTCCC
CAGGCTCCCCAGCAGGCAGAAGTATGCAAAGCATGCATCTCAATTAGTCAGCAACCAGGTGTGGAAAGTC
CCCAGGCTCCCCAGCAGGCAGAAGTATGCAAAGCATGCATCTCAATTAGTCAGCAACCATAGTCCCGCCC
CTAACTCCGCCCATCCCGCCCCTAACTCCGCCCAGTTCCGCCCATTCTCCGCCCCATGGCTGACTAATTT
TTTTTATTTATGCAGAGGCCGAGGCCGCCTCTGCCTCTGAGCTATTCCAGAAGTAGTGAGGAGGCTTTTT
TGGAGGCCTAGGCTTTTGCAAAAAGCTCCCGGGAGCTTGTATATCCATTTTCGGATCTGATCAGCACGTG
TTGACAATTAATCATCGGCATAGTATATCGGCATAGTATAATACGACAAGGTGAGGAACTAAACCATGGC
CAAGTTGACCAGTGCCGTTCCGGTGCTCACCGCGCGCGACGTCGCCGGAGCGGTCGAGTTCTGGACCGAC
CGGCTCGGGTTCTCCCGGGACTTCGTGGAGGACGACTTCGCCGGTGTGGTCCGGGACGACGTGACCCTGT
TCATCAGCGCGGTCCAGGACCAGGTGGTGCCGGACAACACCCTGGCCTGGGTGTGGGTGCGCGGCCTGGA
CGAGCTGTACGCCGAGTGGTCGGAGGTCGTGTCCACGAACTTCCGGGACGCCTCCGGGCCGGCCATGACC
GAGATCGGCGAGCAGCCGTGGGGGCGGGAGTTCGCCCTGCGCGACCCGGCCGGCAACTGCGTGCACTTCG
TGGCCGAGGAGCAGGACTGACACGTGCTACGAGATTTCGATTCCACCGCCGCCTTCTATGAAAGGTTGGG
CTTCGGAATCGTTTTCCGGGACGCCGGCTGGATGATCCTCCAGCGCGGGGATCTCATGCTGGAGTTCTTC
GCCCACCCCAACTTGTTTATTGCAGCTTATAATGGTTACAAATAAAGCAATAGCATCACAAATTTCACAA
ATAAAGCATTTTTTTCACTGCATTCTAGTTGTGGTTTGTCCAAACTCATCAATGTATCTTATCATGTCTG
TATACCGTCGACCTCTAGCTAGAGCTTGGCGTAATCATGGTCATAGCTGTTTCCTGTGTGAAATTGTTAT
CCGCTCACAATTCCACACAACATACGAGCCGGAAGCATAAAGTGTAAAGCCTGGGGTGCCTAATGAGTGA
GCTAACTCACATTAATTGCGTTGCGCTCACTGCCCGCTTTCCAGTCGGGAAACCTGTCGTGCCAGCTGCA
TTAATGAATCGGCCAACGCGCGGGGAGAGGCGGTTTGCGTATTGGGCGCTCTTCCGCTTCCTCGCTCACT
GACTCGCTGCGCTCGGTCGTTCGGCTGCGGCGAGCGGTATCAGCTCACTCAAAGGCGGTAATACGGTTAT
CCACAGAATCAGGGGATAACGCAGGAAAGAACATGTGAGCAAAAGGCCAGCAAAAGGCCAGGAACCGTAA
AAAGGCCGCGTTGCTGGCGTTTTTCCATAGGCTCCGCCCCCCTGACGAGCATCACAAAAATCGACGCTCA
AGTCAGAGGTGGCGAAACCCGACAGGACTATAAAGATACCAGGCGTTTCCCCCTGGAAGCTCCCTCGTGC
GCTCTCCTGTTCCGACCCTGCCGCTTACCGGATACCTGTCCGCCTTTCTCCCTTCGGGAAGCGTGGCGCT
TTCTCATAGCTCACGCTGTAGGTATCTCAGTTCGGTGTAGGTCGTTCGCTCCAAGCTGGGCTGTGTGCAC
GAACCCCCCGTTCAGCCCGACCGCTGCGCCTTATCCGGTAACTATCGTCTTGAGTCCAACCCGGTAAGAC
ACGACTTATCGCCACTGGCAGCAGCCACTGGTAACAGGATTAGCAGAGCGAGGTATGTAGGCGGTGCTAC
AGAGTTCTTGAAGTGGTGGCCTAACTACGGCTACACTAGAAGAACAGTATTTGGTATCTGCGCTCTGCTG
AAGCCAGTTACCTTCGGAAAAAGAGTTGGTAGCTCTTGATCCGGCAAACAAACCACCGCTGGTAGCGGTG
GTTTTTTTGTTTGCAAGCAGCAGATTACGCGCAGAAAAAAAGGATCTCAAGAAGATCCTTTGATCTTTTC
TACGGGGTCTGACGCTCAGTGGAACGAAAACTCACGTTAAGGGATTTTGGTCATGAGATTATCAAAAAGG
ATCTTCACCTAGATCCTTTTAAATTAAAAATGAAGTTTTAAATCAATCTAAAGTATATATGAGTAAACTT
GGTCTGACAGTTACCAATGCTTAATCAGTGAGGCACCTATCTCAGCGATCTGTCTATTTCGTTCATCCAT
AGTTGCCTGACTCCCCGTCGTGTAGATAACTACGATACGGGAGGGCTTACCATCTGGCCCCAGTGCTGCA
ATGATACCGCGAGACCCACGCTCACCGGCTCCAGATTTATCAGCAATAAACCAGCCAGCCGGAAGGGCCG
AGCGCAGAAGTGGTCCTGCAACTTTATCCGCCTCCATCCAGTCTATTAATTGTTGCCGGGAAGCTAGAGT
AAGTAGTTCGCCAGTTAATAGTTTGCGCAACGTTGTTGCCATTGCTACAGGCATCGTGGTGTCACGCTCG
TCGTTTGGTATGGCTTCATTCAGCTCCGGTTCCCAACGATCAAGGCGAGTTACATGATCCCCCATGTTGT
GCAAAAAAGCGGTTAGCTCCTTCGGTCCTCCGATCGTTGTCAGAAGTAAGTTGGCCGCAGTGTTATCACT
CATGGTTATGGCAGCACTGCATAATTCTCTTACTGTCATGCCATCCGTAAGATGCTTTTCTGTGACTGGT
GAGTACTCAACCAAGTCATTCTGAGAATAGTGTATGCGGCGACCGAGTTGCTCTTGCCCGGCGTCAATAC
GGGATAATACCGCGCCACATAGCAGAACTTTAAAAGTGCTCATCATTGGAAAACGTTCTTCGGGGCGAAA
ACTCTCAAGGATCTTACCGCTGTTGAGATCCAGTTCGATGTAACCCACTCGTGCACCCAACTGATCTTCA
GCATCTTTTACTTTCACCAGCGTTTCTGGGTGAGCAAAAACAGGAAGGCAAAATGCCGCAAAAAAGGGAA
TAAGGGCGACACGGAAATGTTGAATACTCATACTCTTCCTTTTTCAATATTATTGAAGCATTTATCAGGG
TTATTGTCTCATGAGCGGATACATATTTGAATGTATTTAGAAAAATAAACAAATAGGGGTTCCGCGCACA
TTTCCCCGAAAAGTGCCACCTGACGTCGACGGATCGGGAGATCTCCCGATCCCCTATGGTGCACTCTCAG
TACAATCTGCTCTGATGCCGCATAGTTAAGCCAGTATCTG
