>Addgene plasmid #98394 | pSLIK TT 3xFLAG ID2 hygro | depositor partial sequence | sequence record 180509 | Orfeome_ID2
ATGAAAGCCTTCAGTCCCGTGAGGTCCGTTAGGAAAAACAGCCTGTCGGACCACAGCCTGGGCATCTCCC
GGAGCAAAACCCCTGTGGACGACCCGATGAGCCTGCTATACAACATGAACGACTGCTACTCCAAGCTCAA
GGAGCTGGTGCCCAGCATCCCCCAGAACAAGAAGGTGAGCAAGATGGAAATCCTGCAGCACGTCATCGAC
TACATCTTGGACCTGCAGATCGCCCTGGACTCGCATCCCACTATTGTCAGCCTGCATCACCAGAGACCCG
GGCAGAACCAGGCGTCCAGGACGCCGCTGACCACCCTCAACACGGATATCAGCATCCTGTCCTTGCAGGC
TTCTGAATTCCCTTCTGAGTTAATGTCAAATGACAGCAAAGCACTGTGTGGC
